>Addgene plasmid #16213 | pOX-unc103 | addgene partial sequence | sequence record 22563 | T3 5'-GCAATTAACCCTCACTAAAGG-3'
AATAAACGCTCAACTTTGGCAGAAGCTAGCGTCGACGGTATCGATAAGCTTGCATGCCTGCAGGTCGACT
CTAGAGGATGTCGTCCAGCACCAATCATACCGGCATCATTCAACACCATCCATCCCAATCCCAACAACAA
GCGACGACGTCGTCTGGTGCTGGAAATGCGGTCGCTTCGCAAGCCAAACAGCTTATGGTGGTGCTTCAAA
GTGGATCCTATAAGGTTCTATCACTTGGCGCCGATGTTCTGCCAGAGTACAAACTGCAGCCAACTAGGAT
ACATCACTGCACAATTGTACATTACAGTCCGTTCAAAGCAGTATGGGATTGGATAATTCTGTTACTTGTA
ATATATACGGCTGTATTTACACCGTATGTGGCCGCATTTCTACTCCGTGAACTACAGGACACAGCCAAAA
AATCACGGTTTACGGAACCACTGGAAATTGTCGATTTGATTGTTGATATCATGTTTATTGTTGATATTAT
TATTAATTTTCGAACCACATATGTCAATGAGAATGATGAGGCGTGTCAGGTGGTGTCGGATCCAGGAAAA
ATTGCCACGCATTACTTCAAAGGATGGTTCATCATCGATATGGTCGCTGCAGTACCATTCGATTTATTGC
TTGTCAGTACAAACAGTGATGAGACAACAACACTTATCGGGTTGCTAAAAACTGCTCGTTTATTACGATT
GGTACGGGTCGCCAGAAAACTGGATAGGTATTCGGAATACGGTGCTGCTGTTTTACTACTTCTTATG
