[The description below was written by a language model from this plasmid's Addgene catalogue record.]
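Description:
pOX-unc103 is a Xenopus oocyte expression plasmid built on the pOX backbone (about 3.2 kb without insert) and carrying the Caenorhabditis elegans gene unc-103 (C30D11.1, also recorded as nerg). This gene encodes a potassium channel of the eag-like family, and the "nerg" alias points to its relationship with the ERG-type voltage-gated K+ channels. The insert is roughly 2.56 kb, corresponds to a reference C. elegans transcript, and is recorded as carrying no mutation. It was placed into the vector by restriction cloning using HindIII at both the 5′ and 3′ ends, with both sites retained. Because the same enzyme flanks both ends, the cloning was not inherently directional, although the record does not comment on orientation. The plasmid is propagated in E. coli under ampicillin selection. Its copy number is listed as unknown, and the origin of replication is not stated.

No feature table accompanies the entry, so the promoter and any untranslated regions or polyadenylation elements are not explicitly documented. The listed sequencing primers are T3 at the 5′ end and T7 at the 3′ end, which indicates that phage polymerase promoter sites flank the cloning site. Oocyte expression vectors of this kind are generally used as templates for in vitro transcription of capped RNA, which is then injected into Xenopus oocytes, but the record does not say which promoter drives sense transcription here. No epitope tags or reporter fusions are recorded. The construct is suited to heterologous expression of the UNC-103 channel in oocytes, typically for electrophysiological characterization of its potassium currents.
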