Addgene plasmid #16213: pOX-unc103
Depositing lab: Larry Salkoff. Depositing organization: Washington University in Saint Louis.
Backbone
  Vector backbone: pOX
  Backbone size w/o insert (bp): 3200
  Vector type: Xenopus Oocyte expression
Growth in bacteria
  Bacterial resistance: Ampicillin, 100 μg/mL
  Growth temperature: 37°C
  Growth strain: DH5alpha
  Copy number: Unknown
Gene/Insert
  Gene/Insert name: eag-like K+ channels (alt names: nerg; C30D11.1)
  Species: C. elegans (nematode)
  Insert size (bp): 2561
  Mutation: N/A
  GenBank ID: NM_065423
  Entrez Gene: unc-103 (a.k.a. CELE_C30D11.1)
  Cloning method: Restriction Enzyme; 5′ cloning site Hind111 (not destroyed); 3′ cloning site Hind111 (not destroyed)
  Sequencing primers: 5′ T3; 3′ T7
Terms and licenses: Academic/Nonprofit Terms; Industry Terms: Not Available to Industry
How to cite: pOX-unc103 was a gift from Larry Salkoff (Addgene plasmid # 16213 ; http://n2t.net/addgene:16213 ; RRID:Addgene_16213)
